Addgene plasmid #161052: pDONR221-SLC15A2_STOP
Purpose: Gateway entry clone with codon-optimized ORF sequence for subcloning into custom expression vectors. Contains a STOP codon at the end of the codon-optimized ORF sequence.
Depositing lab: RESOLUTE Consortium & Giulio Superti-Furga. Depositing organization: CeMM Research Center for Molecular Medicine. Publication: The RESOLUTE consortium: unlocking SLC transporters for drug discovery. Superti-Furga G, Lackner D, Wiedmer T, Ingles-Prieto A, Barbosa B, Girardi E, Goldmann U, Gurtl B, Klavins K, Klimek C, Lindinger S, Lineiro-Retes E, Muller AC, Onstein S, Redinger G, Reil D, Sedlyarov V, Wolf G, Crawford M, Everley R, ... Steppan CM. Nat Rev Drug Discov. 2020 Jul;19(7):429-430. doi: 10.1038/d41573-020-00056-6. PubMed 32265506.
Backbone
  Vector backbone: pDONR221
  Backbone manufacturer: ThermoFisher Scientific
  Backbone size w/o insert (bp): 2550
  Vector type: Mammalian Expression
Growth in bacteria
  Bacterial resistance: Kanamycin, 50 μg/mL
  Growth temperature: 37°C
  Growth strain: NEB Stable
  Copy number: High Copy
Gene/Insert
  Gene/Insert name: SLC15A2 (alt name: PEPT2)
  Species: H. sapiens (human)
  Insert size (bp): 2190
  Entrez Gene: SLC15A2 (a.k.a. PEPT2)
  Cloning method: Gateway Cloning
  Sequencing primers: 5′ M13-fwd; 3′ M13-rev
Terms and licenses: Academic/Nonprofit Terms; Industry Terms
Depositor comments: This plasmid contains a STOP codon at the end of the codon-optimized ORF. For the version of this plasmid that does not contain a STOP codon, please see Addgene plasmid 131886 For more information on the full Resolute plasmid collection, please see www.addgene.org/depositor-collections/re-solute/. Please provide your feedback on this plasmid to the RESOLUTE consortium by filling out their RESOLUTE repository feedback form: https://forms.office.com/Pages/ResponsePage.aspx?id=0e05yklzmkS7rjFGQL4N7z4feCLQvEJAmVcOCM_u885UN1JJRko0Ukg4TVQwNTZLOUxPQVJWT1NHUCQlQCN0PWcu
How to cite: pDONR221-SLC15A2_STOP was a gift from RESOLUTE Consortium & Giulio Superti-Furga (Addgene plasmid # 161052 ; http://n2t.net/addgene:161052 ; RRID:Addgene_161052)
