[The description below was written by a language model from this plasmid's Addgene catalogue record and pLannotate feature annotations shown in this document.]
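Description:
pDONR221-SLC15A2_STOP is a Gateway entry clone built on the pDONR221 backbone, carrying a codon-optimized open reading frame for human SLC15A2 (also known as PEPT2), a solute carrier family member known as a proton-coupled oligopeptide transporter. The sequenced plasmid is about 4.7 kb, of which the insert accounts for roughly 2.2 kb. It is maintained in E. coli at high copy through a ColE1/pUC-type origin and selected with kanamycin via an aminoglycoside phosphotransferase gene. Although the catalogue lists the vector type as mammalian expression, the feature table shows no eukaryotic promoter or polyadenylation signal, so the plasmid serves as a shuttle for the ORF, not as an expression vector in its own right.

The SLC15A2 coding sequence sits between attL1 and attL2 sites, the product of a BP reaction into the donor vector. These sites allow directional transfer of the ORF by LR recombination into any attR-containing destination vector, which then supplies the promoter, tags and selection suited to the chosen host. Because this version retains a stop codon at the end of the ORF, it suits native, untagged expression or N-terminal fusions. C-terminal fusions would not be translated, and a companion clone without the stop codon exists for that purpose. The rrnB T1 and T2 terminators upstream of the cassette insulate it from backbone transcription, and a T7 promoter lies just beyond attL2, oriented back toward the insert. Short lacI and lacZα fragments are backbone remnants. M13 forward and reverse primer sites flank the insert for sequence verification. The clone belongs to a consortium collection of SLC transporter ORFs intended to support transporter research and drug discovery.
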