Features (pLannotate 1.2.2; 10 found; start..end, strand, type, name):
      1..100     +  protein_bind   attL1: mutant version of attL; recombination site for the Gateway® LR reaction LR Clonase™
    106..2292    +  CDS            SLC15A2: S15A2_HUMAN - Also known as PEPT2 From Homo sapiens (Human).
   2297..2396    -  protein_bind   attL2: mutant version of attL; recombination site for the Gateway® LR reaction LR Clonase™
   2414..2432    -  promoter       T7 promoter: promoter for bacteriophage T7 RNA polymerase
   2566..3375    +  CDS            KanR: aminoglycoside phosphotransferase; aph(3')-Ia; confers resistance to kanamycin in bacteria or G418 (Geneticin®) in eukaryotes
   3522..4110    +  rep_origin     ori: high-copy-number ColE1/pMB1/pBR322/pUC origin of replication
   4293..4385    +  CDS            lacI (fragment): lac repressor; lacI; The lac repressor binds to the lac operator to inhibit transcription in E. coli. This inhibition can be relieved by adding lactose or isopropyl-β-D-thiogalactopyranoside (IPTG).
   4440..4467    -  terminator     rrnB T2 terminator: transcription terminator T2 from the E. coli rrnB gene
   4599..4642    +  terminator     rrnB T1 terminator: Escherichia coli rrnB; transcription terminator T1 from the E. coli rrnB gene
   4689..4725    -  CDS            lacZα (fragment): LacZα fragment of β-galactosidase; lacZ fragment
>Addgene plasmid #161052 | pDONR221-SLC15A2_STOP | addgene full sequence | sequence record 356915 | Addgene NGS Result
CAAATAATGATTTTATTTTGACTGATAGTGACCTGTTCGTTGCAACACATTGATGAGCAATGCTTTTTTA
TAATGCCAACTTTGTACAAAAAAGCAGGCTCCACCATGAACCCTTTCCAGAAGAATGAGAGCAAGGAGAC
CCTGTTTTCTCCAGTGAGCATCGAGGAGGTGCCACCTAGGCCACCATCTCCTCCAAAGAAGCCCAGCCCT
ACAATCTGCGGCTCTAACTACCCACTGAGCATCGCCTTCATCGTGGTGAATGAGTTCTGTGAGCGGTTCA
GCTACTATGGCATGAAGGCCGTGCTGATCCTGTATTTCCTGTACTTTCTGCACTGGAACGAGGATACCTC
TACAAGCATCTATCACGCCTTCAGCTCCCTGTGCTACTTTACCCCAATCCTGGGAGCAGCAATCGCAGAC
TCTTGGCTGGGCAAGTTCAAGACAATCATCTATCTGTCTCTGGTGTACGTGCTGGGCCACGTGATCAAGA
GCCTGGGCGCCCTGCCTATCCTGGGAGGACAGGTGGTGCACACCGTGCTGTCCCTGATCGGCCTGTCTCT
GATCGCCCTGGGCACAGGCGGCATCAAGCCATGCGTGGCAGCCTTCGGCGGCGATCAGTTTGAGGAGAAG
CACGCCGAGGAGCGGACCAGATATTTCAGCGTGTTTTACCTGTCCATCAACGCCGGCTCCCTGATCTCTA
CCTTCATCACACCAATGCTGAGGGGCGACGTGCAGTGCTTCGGCGAGGATTGTTATGCACTGGCCTTTGG
CGTGCCAGGACTGCTGATGGTCATCGCCCTGGTGGTGTTCGCCATGGGCTCCAAGATCTACAACAAGCCC
CCTCCAGAGGGCAATATCGTGGCCCAGGTGTTCAAGTGCATCTGGTTTGCCATCAGCAACCGGTTTAAGA
ATAGATCCGGCGATATCCCCAAGAGGCAGCACTGGCTGGACTGGGCAGCAGAGAAGTATCCTAAGCAGCT
GATCATGGATGTGAAGGCCCTGACCCGGGTGCTGTTCCTGTACATCCCACTGCCCATGTTTTGGGCCCTG
CTGGACCAGCAGGGCAGCAGATGGACACTGCAGGCCATCAGGATGAACCGCAATCTGGGCTTCTTTGTGC
TGCAGCCAGATCAGATGCAGGTGCTGAACCCCCTGCTGGTGCTGATCTTCATCCCTCTGTTCGACTTTGT
GATCTACAGGCTGGTGTCCAAGTGCGGCATCAATTTCTCTAGCCTGCGCAAGATGGCCGTGGGCATGATC
CTGGCATGTCTGGCCTTTGCCGTGGCAGCAGCCGTGGAGATCAAGATCAACGAGATGGCACCAGCACAGC
CTGGACCACAGGAGGTGTTCCTGCAGGTGCTGAACCTGGCCGACGATGAGGTGAAGGTGACCGTGGTGGG
CAATGAGAACAATAGCCTGCTGATCGAGAGCATCAAGTCCTTTCAGAAGACCCCTCACTATTCTAAGCTG
CACCTGAAGACAAAGAGCCAGGATTTCCACTTTCACCTGAAGTATCACAATCTGTCCCTGTACACAGAGC
ACTCTGTGCAGGAGAAGAACTGGTACTCCCTGGTCATCCGGGAGGATGGCAATTCTATCTCCTCTATGAT
GGTGAAGGACACCGAGTCCCGGACCACAAACGGCATGACCACAGTGAGATTCGTGAACACACTGCACAAG
GACGTGAATATCTCCCTGTCTACCGATACAAGCCTGAATGTGGGCGAGGACTATGGCGTGTCCGCCTACA
GGACCGTGCAGAGGGGAGAGTATCCAGCAGTGCACTGTAGAACAGAGGATAAGAACTTTTCTCTGAATCT
GGGACTGCTGGACTTCGGAGCAGCATACCTGTTTGTGATCACCAACAATACAAACCAGGGCCTGCAGGCC
TGGAAGATCGAGGACATCCCAGCCAATAAGATGAGCATCGCCTGGCAGCTGCCACAGTATGCACTGGTGA
CCGCAGGCGAAGTGATGTTCAGCGTGACAGGCCTGGAGTTTAGCTACTCCCAGGCCCCTAGCTCCATGAA
GTCCGTGCTGCAGGCAGCATGGCTGCTGACCATCGCAGTGGGCAACATCATCGTGCTGGTGGTGGCACAG
TTCAGCGGACTGGTGCAGTGGGCCGAGTTCATCCTGTTTTCCTGCCTGCTGCTGGTCATCTGTCTGATCT
TTTCTATCATGGGCTACTATTACGTGCCAGTGAAGACCGAGGACATGAGGGGACCAGCAGATAAGCACAT
CCCTCACATCCAGGGCAATATGATCAAGCTGGAGACCAAGAAGACAAAGCTGTAAGACCCAGCTTTCTTG
TACAAAGTTGGCATTATAAGAAAGCATTGCTTATCAATTTGTTGCAACGAACAGGTCACTATCAGTCAAA
ATAAAATCATTATTTGCCATCCAGCTGATATCCCCTATAGTGAGTCGTATTACATGGTCATAGCTGTTTC
CTGGCAGCTCTGGCCCGTGTCTCAAAATCTCTGATGTTACATTGCACAAGATAAAAATATATCATCATGA
ACAATAAAACTGTCTGCTTACATAAACAGTAATACAAGGGGTGTTATGAGCCATATTCAACGGGAAACGT
CGAGGCCGCGATTAAATTCCAACATGGATGCTGATTTATATGGGTATAAATGGGCTCGCGATAATGTCGG
GCAATCAGGTGCGACAATCTATCGCTTGTATGGGAAGCCCGATGCGCCAGAGTTGTTTCTGAAACATGGC
AAAGGTAGCGTTGCCAATGATGTTACAGATGAGATGGTCAGACTAAACTGGCTGACGGAATTTATGCCTC
TTCCGACCATCAAGCATTTTATCCGTACTCCTGATGATGCATGGTTACTCACCACTGCGATCCCCGGAAA
AACAGCATTCCAGGTATTAGAAGAATATCCTGATTCAGGTGAAAATATTGTTGATGCGCTGGCAGTGTTC
CTGCGCCGGTTGCATTCGATTCCTGTTTGTAATTGTCCTTTTAACAGCGATCGCGTATTTCGTCTCGCTC
AGGCGCAATCACGAATGAATAACGGTTTGGTTGATGCGAGTGATTTTGATGACGAGCGTAATGGCTGGCC
TGTTGAACAAGTCTGGAAAGAAATGCATAAACTTTTGCCATTCTCACCGGATTCAGTCGTCACTCATGGT
GATTTCTCACTTGATAACCTTATTTTTGACGAGGGGAAATTAATAGGTTGTATTGATGTTGGACGAGTCG
GAATCGCAGACCGATACCAGGATCTTGCCATCCTATGGAACTGCCTCGGTGAGTTTTCTCCTTCATTACA
GAAACGGCTTTTTCAAAAATATGGTATTGATAATCCTGATATGAATAAATTGCAGTTTCATTTGATGCTC
GATGAGTTTTTCTAATCAGAATTGGTTAATTGGTTGTAACACTGGCAGAGCATTACGCTGACTTGACGGG
ACGGCGCAAGCTCATGACCAAAATCCCTTAACGTGAGTTACGCGTCGTTCCACTGAGCGTCAGACCCCGT
AGAAAAGATCAAAGGATCTTCTTGAGATCCTTTTTTTCTGCGCGTAATCTGCTGCTTGCAAACAAAAAAA
CCACCGCTACCAGCGGTGGTTTGTTTGCCGGATCAAGAGCTACCAACTCTTTTTCCGAAGGTAACTGGCT
TCAGCAGAGCGCAGATACCAAATACTGTTCTTCTAGTGTAGCCGTAGTTAGGCCACCACTTCAAGAACTC
TGTAGCACCGCCTACATACCTCGCTCTGCTAATCCTGTTACCAGTGGCTGCTGCCAGTGGCGATAAGTCG
TGTCTTACCGGGTTGGACTCAAGACGATAGTTACCGGATAAGGCGCAGCGGTCGGGCTGAACGGGGGGTT
CGTGCACACAGCCCAGCTTGGAGCGAACGACCTACACCGAACTGAGATACCTACAGCGTGAGCTATGAGA
AAGCGCCACGCTTCCCGAAGGGAGAAAGGCGGACAGGTATCCGGTAAGCGGCAGGGTCGGAACAGGAGAG
CGCACGAGGGAGCTTCCAGGGGGAAACGCCTGGTATCTTTATAGTCCTGTCGGGTTTCGCCACCTCTGAC
TTGAGCGTCGATTTTTGTGATGCTCGTCAGGGGGGCGGAGCCTATGGAAAAACGCCAGCAACGCGGCCTT
TTTACGGTTCCTGGCCTTTTGCTGGCCTTTTGCTCACATGTTCTTTCCTGCGTTATCCCCTGATTCTGTG
GATAACCGTATTACCGCCTTTGAGTGAGCTGATACCGCTCGCCGCAGCCGAACGACCGAGCGCAGCGAGT
CAGTGAGCGAGGAAGCGGAAGAGCGCCCAATACGCAAACCGCCTCTCCCCGCGCGTTGGCCGATTCATTA
ATGCAGCTGGCACGACAGGTTTCCCGACTGGAAAGCGGGCAGTGAGCGCAACGCAATTAATACGCGTACC
GCTAGCCAGGAAGAGTTTGTAGAAACGCAAAAAGGCCATCCGTCAGGATGGCCTTCTGCTTAGTTTGATG
CCTGGCAGTTTATGGCGGGCGTCCTGCCCGCCACCCTCCGGGCCGTTGCTTCACAACGTTCAAATCCGCT
CCCGGCGGATTTGTCCTACTCAGGAGAGCGTTCACCGACAAACAACAGATAAAACGAAAGGCCCAGTCTT
CCGACTGAGCCTTTCGTTTTATTTGATGCCTGGCAGTTCCCTACTCTCGCGTTAACGCTAGCATGGATGT
TTTCCCAGTCACGACGTTGTAAAACGACGGCCAGTCTTAAGCTCGGGCCC
