>Addgene plasmid #161052 | pDONR221-SLC15A2_STOP | depositor partial sequence | sequence record 312039 | Codon-optimized ORF of SLC15A2
ATGAACCCTTTCCAGAAGAATGAGAGCAAGGAGACCCTGTTTTCTCCAGTGAGCATCGAGGAGGTGCCAC
CTAGGCCACCATCTCCTCCAAAGAAGCCCAGCCCTACAATCTGCGGCTCTAACTACCCACTGAGCATCGC
CTTCATCGTGGTGAATGAGTTCTGTGAGCGGTTCAGCTACTATGGCATGAAGGCCGTGCTGATCCTGTAT
TTCCTGTACTTTCTGCACTGGAACGAGGATACCTCTACAAGCATCTATCACGCCTTCAGCTCCCTGTGCT
ACTTTACCCCAATCCTGGGAGCAGCAATCGCAGACTCTTGGCTGGGCAAGTTCAAGACAATCATCTATCT
GTCTCTGGTGTACGTGCTGGGCCACGTGATCAAGAGCCTGGGCGCCCTGCCTATCCTGGGAGGACAGGTG
GTGCACACCGTGCTGTCCCTGATCGGCCTGTCTCTGATCGCCCTGGGCACAGGCGGCATCAAGCCATGCG
TGGCAGCCTTCGGCGGCGATCAGTTTGAGGAGAAGCACGCCGAGGAGCGGACCAGATATTTCAGCGTGTT
TTACCTGTCCATCAACGCCGGCTCCCTGATCTCTACCTTCATCACACCAATGCTGAGGGGCGACGTGCAG
TGCTTCGGCGAGGATTGTTATGCACTGGCCTTTGGCGTGCCAGGACTGCTGATGGTCATCGCCCTGGTGG
TGTTCGCCATGGGCTCCAAGATCTACAACAAGCCCCCTCCAGAGGGCAATATCGTGGCCCAGGTGTTCAA
GTGCATCTGGTTTGCCATCAGCAACCGGTTTAAGAATAGATCCGGCGATATCCCCAAGAGGCAGCACTGG
CTGGACTGGGCAGCAGAGAAGTATCCTAAGCAGCTGATCATGGATGTGAAGGCCCTGACCCGGGTGCTGT
TCCTGTACATCCCACTGCCCATGTTTTGGGCCCTGCTGGACCAGCAGGGCAGCAGATGGACACTGCAGGC
CATCAGGATGAACCGCAATCTGGGCTTCTTTGTGCTGCAGCCAGATCAGATGCAGGTGCTGAACCCCCTG
CTGGTGCTGATCTTCATCCCTCTGTTCGACTTTGTGATCTACAGGCTGGTGTCCAAGTGCGGCATCAATT
TCTCTAGCCTGCGCAAGATGGCCGTGGGCATGATCCTGGCATGTCTGGCCTTTGCCGTGGCAGCAGCCGT
GGAGATCAAGATCAACGAGATGGCACCAGCACAGCCTGGACCACAGGAGGTGTTCCTGCAGGTGCTGAAC
CTGGCCGACGATGAGGTGAAGGTGACCGTGGTGGGCAATGAGAACAATAGCCTGCTGATCGAGAGCATCA
AGTCCTTTCAGAAGACCCCTCACTATTCTAAGCTGCACCTGAAGACAAAGAGCCAGGATTTCCACTTTCA
CCTGAAGTATCACAATCTGTCCCTGTACACAGAGCACTCTGTGCAGGAGAAGAACTGGTACTCCCTGGTC
ATCCGGGAGGATGGCAATTCTATCTCCTCTATGATGGTGAAGGACACCGAGTCCCGGACCACAAACGGCA
TGACCACAGTGAGATTCGTGAACACACTGCACAAGGACGTGAATATCTCCCTGTCTACCGATACAAGCCT
GAATGTGGGCGAGGACTATGGCGTGTCCGCCTACAGGACCGTGCAGAGGGGAGAGTATCCAGCAGTGCAC
TGTAGAACAGAGGATAAGAACTTTTCTCTGAATCTGGGACTGCTGGACTTCGGAGCAGCATACCTGTTTG
TGATCACCAACAATACAAACCAGGGCCTGCAGGCCTGGAAGATCGAGGACATCCCAGCCAATAAGATGAG
CATCGCCTGGCAGCTGCCACAGTATGCACTGGTGACCGCAGGCGAAGTGATGTTCAGCGTGACAGGCCTG
GAGTTTAGCTACTCCCAGGCCCCTAGCTCCATGAAGTCCGTGCTGCAGGCAGCATGGCTGCTGACCATCG
CAGTGGGCAACATCATCGTGCTGGTGGTGGCACAGTTCAGCGGACTGGTGCAGTGGGCCGAGTTCATCCT
GTTTTCCTGCCTGCTGCTGGTCATCTGTCTGATCTTTTCTATCATGGGCTACTATTACGTGCCAGTGAAG
ACCGAGGACATGAGGGGACCAGCAGATAAGCACATCCCTCACATCCAGGGCAATATGATCAAGCTGGAGA
CCAAGAAGACAAAGCTGTAA
